Addgene plasmid #65001: pCaSpeR4 mito roGFP2-Orp1
Purpose: Expression of mitochondrial roGFP2-Orp1 under the alpha Tub84B promoter
Depositing lab: Tobias Dick. Depositing organization: Deutsches Krebsforschungszentrum (DKFZ). Publication: In vivo mapping of hydrogen peroxide and oxidized glutathione reveals chemical and regional specificity of redox homeostasis. Albrecht SC, Barata AG, Grosshans J, Teleman AA, Dick TP. Cell Metab. 2011 Dec 7;14(6):819-29. doi: 10.1016/j.cmet.2011.10.010. Epub 2011 Nov 17. PubMed 22100409.
Backbone
  Vector backbone: pCaSpeR4
  Total vector size (bp): 12070
  Vector type: Insect Expression
Growth in bacteria
  Bacterial resistance: Ampicillin, 100 μg/mL
  Growth temperature: 37°C
  Growth strain: DH5alpha
  Copy number: Unknown
Gene/Insert
  Gene/Insert name: Orp1 (alt name: GPX3_YEAST)
  Species: S. cerevisiae (budding yeast)
  Mutation: mitochondrial targeting sequence
  Entrez Gene: HYR1 (a.k.a. YIR037W, GPX3, ORP1)
  Tag / fusion protein: roGFP2 (N terminal on insert)
Terms and licenses: Academic/Nonprofit Terms; Industry Terms: Not Available to Industry
How to cite: pCaSpeR4 mito roGFP2-Orp1 was a gift from Tobias Dick (Addgene plasmid # 65001 ; http://n2t.net/addgene:65001 ; RRID:Addgene_65001)
