[The description below was written by a language model from this plasmid's Addgene catalogue record and pLannotate feature annotations shown in this document.]
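Description:
pCaSpeR4 mito roGFP2-Orp1 is a roughly 12.1 kb Drosophila P-element transformation vector built on the pCaSpeR4 backbone and catalogued as an insect expression plasmid. It is propagated in E. coli through a ColE1/pUC-type origin with ampicillin selection (AmpR under its own bla promoter); small remnants of the pBR322 bom and rop regions are also detected. The P element 5' and 3' ends define the segment that can be mobilised into the fly genome by transposase. The mini-white gene between them is an eye-colour marker for identifying transformants in a white-mutant background.

The payload is a genetically encoded hydrogen peroxide sensor targeted to mitochondria. The open reading frame begins with the presequence of human cytochrome c oxidase subunit VIII, which directs import into the mitochondrial matrix. Next comes a GFP-derived coding region that the annotation software labels EGFP but which the catalogue identifies as the redox-sensitive variant roGFP2. It is fused at its C-terminal side to the S. cerevisiae thiol peroxidase Orp1 (HYR1/GPX3), and an SV40 polyadenylation signal terminates the transcript. In this type of probe, Orp1 is oxidised by H2O2 and passes that oxidation to roGFP2, shifting its fluorescence excitation ratio.

According to the record, expression is driven by the alpha Tub84B promoter, which is not annotated as such in the feature table. It presumably lies in the roughly 2.6 kb region upstream of the fusion, where the software reports only fragments matching the Drosophila Tailor gene. These probably reflect flanking genomic sequence rather than an intended insert. The construct serves to generate transgenic flies for in vivo mapping of mitochondrial H2O2.
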