Features (pLannotate 1.2.2; 17 found; start..end, strand, type, name):
      9..83      +  CDS            COX8 presequence: mitochondrial presequence of human cytochrome c oxidase subunit VIII (Rizutto et al., 1989)
    108..821     +  CDS            EGFP: the original enhanced GFP (Yang et al., 1996) mammalian codon-optimized
    927..1415    +  CDS            HYR1: GPX3_YEAST - Also known as GPX3 From Saccharomyces cerevisiae (strain ATCC 204508 / S288c) (Baker's yeast).
   1573..1654    +  polyA_signal   SV40 poly(A) signal: SV40 polyadenylation signal
   1718..1950    +  misc_feature   P element 3' end: P element 3' end
   1950..2452    +  gene           mini-white (fragment): white; This modified version of the white gene lacks part of the first intron.
   2451..2520    -  misc_feature   bom (fragment): basis of mobility region from pBR322
   2622..2657    -  CDS            rop (fragment): Rop protein, which maintains plasmids at low copy number; rop
   2752..2856    +  promoter       AmpR promoter: bla
   2857..3717    +  CDS            AmpR: β-lactamase; bla; confers resistance to ampicillin, carbenicillin, and related antibiotics
   3888..4476    +  rep_origin     ori: high-copy-number ColE1/pMB1/pBR322/pUC origin of replication
   4482..4710    +  CDS            mini-white (fragment): Drosophila white gene eye color pigment; white; This is a modified version of the white gene lacking part of the first intron.
   4711..5296    +  misc_feature   P element 5' end: No description available
   5307..9442    -  gene           mini-white: white; This modified version of the white gene lacks part of the first intron.
   9442..9459    +  misc_feature   MCS (fragment): pBluescript multiple cloning site
   9731..10162   -  CDS            Tailor (fragment): TUTT_DROME - Experimental evidence at protein level: Swiss-Prot protein existence level 1. Uridylyltransferase which mediates terminal uridylation of miRNAs, leading to their degradation. Has high specificity for splicing-derived miRNAs (mirtrons) and other miRNA substrates containing a 3'-G terminal nucleotide. Appears to be a major suppressor of mirtron biogenesis. From Drosophila melanogaster (Fruit fly).
  10219..10785   -  CDS            Tailor (fragment): TUTT_DROME - Experimental evidence at protein level: Swiss-Prot protein existence level 1. Uridylyltransferase which mediates terminal uridylation of miRNAs, leading to their degradation. Has high specificity for splicing-derived miRNAs (mirtrons) and other miRNA substrates containing a 3'-G terminal nucleotide. Appears to be a major suppressor of mirtron biogenesis. From Drosophila melanogaster (Fruit fly).
>Addgene plasmid #65001 | pCaSpeR4 mito roGFP2-Orp1 | depositor full sequence | sequence record 128630 | pCaSpeR4 mito roGFP2-Orp1 sequence 12071 bps
GCGGCCGCATGTCCGTCCTGACGCCGCTGCTGCTGCGGGGCTTGACAGGCTCGGCCCGGCGGCTCCCAGT
GCCGCGCGCCAAGATCCATTCGTTGCCGCCGGGATCCGTGAGCAAGGGCGAGGAGCTGTTCACCGGGGTG
GTGCCCATCCTGGTCGAGCTGGACGGCGACGTAAACGGCCACAAGTTCAGCGTGTCCGGCGAGGGCGAGG
GCGATGCCACCTACGGCAAGCTGACCCTGAAGTTCATCTCCACCACCGGCAAGCTGCCCGTGCCCTGGCC
CACCCTCGTGACCACCCTGACCTACGGCGTGCAGTGCTTCAGCCGCTACCCCGACCACATGAAGCAGCAC
GACTTCTTCAAGTCCGCCATGCCCGAAGGCTACGTCCAGGAGCGCACCATCTTCTTCAAGGACGACGGCA
ACTACAAGACCCGCGCCGAGGTGAAGTTCGAGGGCGACACCCTGGTGAACCGCATCGAGCTGAAGGGCAT
CGACTTCAAGGAGGACGGCAACATCCTGGGGCACAAGCTGGAGTACAACTACAACTGCCACAACGTCTAT
ATCATGGCCGACAAGCAGAAGAACGGCATCAAGGTGAACTTCAAGATCCGCCACAACATCGAGGACGGCA
GCGTGCAGCTCGCCGACCACTACCAGCAGAACACCCCCATCGGCGACGGCCCCGTGCTGCTGCCCGACAA
CCACTACCTGAGCACCTGCTCCGCCCTGAGCAAAGACCCCAACGAGAAGCGCGATCACATGGTCCTGCTG
GAGTTCGTGACCGCCGCCGGGATCACTCTCGGCATGGACGAGCTGTACAAGACTAGTGGTGGTTCAGGTG
GTGGTGGTTCAGGTGGTGGTGGTTCAGGTGGAGGAGGATCAGGAGGAGGAGGATCAGGAGGAGGAGGATC
AGGAGGAGAATTCGATATCTCAGAATTCTATAAGCTAGCACCTGTTGACAAGAAAGGCCAACCATTCCCC
TTCGACCAATTAAAGGGAAAAGTGGTGCTTATCGTTAATGTTGCCTCCAAATGTGGATTCACTCCTCAAT
ACAAAGAACTAGAGGCCTTGTACAAACGTTATAAGGACGAAGGATTTACCATCATCGGGTTCCCATGCAA
CCAGTTTGGCCACCAAGAACCTGGCTCTGATGAAGAAATTGCCCAGTTCTGCCAACTGAACTATGGCGTG
ACTTTCCCCATTATGAAAAAAATTGACGTTAATGGTGGCAATGAGGACCCTGTTTACAAGTTTTTGAAGA
GCCAAAAATCCGGTATGTTGGGCTTGAGAGGTATCAAATGGAATTTTGAAAAATTCTTAGTCGATAAAAA
GGGTAAAGTGTACGAAAGATACTCTTCACTAACCAAACCTTCTTCGTTGTCCGAAACCATCGAAGAACTT
TTGAAAGAGGTGGAATAGTCTAGAGTCGACCTCGAACGTTAACGTTAACGTAACGTTAACTCGAGCTAGA
TCATAATCAGCCATACCACATTTGTAAAGGTTTTACCGCGAGAAAAAACCTCCCACACCTCCCCCTGAAC
CTGAAACATAACTTGTCTGCGTTGTTGTTGTTAACTTGTTTATTGCAGCTTATAATGGTTACAAATAAAG
CAATAGCATCACAAATTTCACAAATAAAGCATTTTTTTCACTGCATTCTAGTTGTGGTTTGTCCAAACTC
ATCAATGTATGTCGAGGTCGACCTGCAGCCCAAGCTTTGCGTACTCGCAAATTATTAAAAATAAAACTTT
AAAAATAATTTCGTCTAATTAATATTATGAGTTAATTCAAACCCCACGGACATGCTAAGGGTTAATCAAC
AATCATATCGCTGTCTCACTCAGACTCAATACGACACTCAGAATACTATTCCTTTCACTCGCACTTATTG
CAAGCATACGTTAAGTGGATGTCTCTTGCCGACGGGACCACCTTATGTTATTTCATCATGGTCTGGCCAT
TCTCATCGTGAGCTTCCGGGTGCTCGCATATCTGGCTCTAAGACTTCGGGCCCGACGCAAGGAGTAGCCG
ACATATATCCGAAATAACTGCTTGTTTTTTTTTTTACCATTATTACCATCGTGTTTACTGTTTATTGCCC
CCTCAAAAAGCTAATGTAATTATATTTGTGCCAATAAAAACAAGATATGACCTATAGAATACAAGTATTT
CCCCTTCGAACATCCCCACAAGTAGACTTTGGATTTGTCTTCTAACCAAAAGACTTACACACCTGCATAC
CTTACATCAAAAACTCGTTTATCGCTACATAAAACACCGGGATATATTTTTTATATACATACTTTTCAAA
TCGCGCGCCCTCTTCATAATTCACCTCCACCACACCACGTTTCGTAGTTGCTCTTTCGCTGTCTCCCACC
CGCTCTCCGCAACACATTCACCTTTTGTTCGACGACCTTGGAGCGACTGTCGTTAGTTCCGCGCGATTCG
GTGCGGTATTTCACACCGCATATGGTGCACTCTCAGTACAATCTGCTCTGATGCCGCATAGTTAAGCCAG
CCCCGACACCCGCCAACACCCGCTGACGCGCCCTGACGGGCTTGTCTGCTCCCGGCATCCGCTTACAGAC
AAGCTGTGACCGTCTCCGGGAGCTGCATGTGTCAGAGGTTTTCACCGTCATCACCGAAACGCGCGAGACG
AAAGGGCCTCGTGATACGCCTATTTTTATAGGTTAATGTCATGATAATAATGGTTTCTTAGACGTCAGGT
GGCACTTTTCGGGGAAATGTGCGCGGAACCCCTATTTGTTTATTTTTCTAAATACATTCAAATATGTATC
CGCTCATGAGACAATAACCCTGATAAATGCTTCAATAATATTGAAAAAGGAAGAGTATGAGTATTCAACA
TTTCCGTGTCGCCCTTATTCCCTTTTTTGCGGCATTTTGCCTTCCTGTTTTTGCTCACCCAGAAACGCTG
GTGAAAGTAAAAGATGCTGAAGATCAGTTGGGTGCACGAGTGGGTTACATCGAACTGGATCTCAACAGCG
GTAAGATCCTTGAGAGTTTTCGCCCCGAAGAACGTTTTCCAATGATGAGCACTTTTAAAGTTCTGCTATG
TGGCGCGGTATTATCCCGTATTGACGCCGGGCAAGAGCAACTCGGTCGCCGCATACACTATTCTCAGAAT
GACTTGGTTGAGTACTCACCAGTCACAGAAAAGCATCTTACGGATGGCATGACAGTAAGAGAATTATGCA
GTGCTGCCATAACCATGAGTGATAACACTGCGGCCAACTTACTTCTGACAACGATCGGAGGACCGAAGGA
GCTAACCGCTTTTTTGCACAACATGGGGGATCATGTAACTCGCCTTGATCGTTGGGAACCGGAGCTGAAT
GAAGCCATACCAAACGACGAGCGTGACACCACGATGCCTGTAGCAATGGCAACAACGTTGCGCAAACTAT
TAACTGGCGAACTACTTACTCTAGCTTCCCGGCAACAATTAATAGACTGGATGGAGGCGGATAAAGTTGC
AGGACCACTTCTGCGCTCGGCCCTTCCGGCTGGCTGGTTTATTGCTGATAAATCTGGAGCCGGTGAGCGT
GGGTCTCGCGGTATCATTGCAGCACTGGGGCCAGATGGTAAGCCCTCCCGTATCGTAGTTATCTACACGA
CGGGGAGTCAGGCAACTATGGATGAACGAAATAGACAGATCGCTGAGATAGGTGCCTCACTGATTAAGCA
TTGGTAACTGTCAGACCAAGTTTACTCATATATACTTTAGATTGATTTAAAACTTCATTTTTAATTTAAA
AGGATCTAGGTGAAGATCCTTTTTGATAATCTCATGACCAAAATCCCTTAACGTGAGTTTTCGTTCCACT
GAGCGTCAGACCCCGTAGAAAAGATCAAAGGATCTTCTTGAGATCCTTTTTTTCTGCGCGTAATCTGCTG
CTTGCAAACAAAAAAACCACCGCTACCAGCGGTGGTTTGTTTGCCGGATCAAGAGCTACCAACTCTTTTT
CCGAAGGTAACTGGCTTCAGCAGAGCGCAGATACCAAATACTGTCCTTCTAGTGTAGCCGTAGTTAGGCC
ACCACTTCAAGAACTCTGTAGCACCGCCTACATACCTCGCTCTGCTAATCCTGTTACCAGTGGCTGCTGC
CAGTGGCGATAAGTCGTGTCTTACCGGGTTGGACTCAAGACGATAGTTACCGGATAAGGCGCAGCGGTCG
GGCTGAACGGGGGGTTCGTGCACACAGCCCAGCTTGGAGCGAACGACCTACACCGAACTGAGATACCTAC
AGCGTGAGCATTGAGAAAGCGCCACGCTTCCCGAAGGGAGAAAGGCGGACAGGTATCCGGTAAGCGGCAG
GGTCGGAACAGGAGAGCGCACGAGGGAGCTTCCAGGGGGAAACGCCTGGTATCTTTATAGTCCTGTCGGG
TTTCGCCACCTCTGACTTGAGCGTCGATTTTTGTGATGCTCGTCAGGGGGGCGGAGCCTATGGAAAAACG
CCTTCTTCTTGAACTCGGGCTCGGTGCCAGTATACCTCAAATGGTTGTCGTACCTCTCATGGTTCCGTTA
CGCCAACGAGGGTCTGCTGATTAACCAATGGGCGGACGTGGAGCCGGGCGAAATTAGCTGCACATCGTCG
AACACCACGTGCCCCAGTTCGGGCAAGGTCATCCTGGAGACGCTTAACTTCTCCGCCGCCGATCTGCCGC
TGGACTACGTGGGTCTGGCCCATGATGAAATAACATAAGGTGGTCCCGTCGATAGCCGAAGCTTACCGAA
GTATACACTTAAATTCAGTGCACGTTTGCTTGTTGAGAGGAAAGGTTGTGTGCGGACGAATTTTTTTTTG
AAAACATTAACCCTTACGTGGAATAAAAAAAAATGAAATATTGCAAATTTTGCTGCAAAGCTGTGACTGG
AGTAAAATTAATTCACGTGCCGAAGTGTGCTATTAAGAGAAAATTGTGGGAGCAGAGCCTTGGGTGCAGC
CTTGGTGAAAACTCCCAAATTTGTGATACCCACTTTAAAGATTCGCAGTGGAAGGCTGCACCTGCAAAAG
GTCAGACATTTAAAAGGAGGCGACTCAACGCAGATGCCGTACCTAGTAAAGTGATAGAGCCTGAACCAGA
AAAGATAAAAGAAGGCTATACCAGTGGGAGTACACAAACAGAGTAAGTTTGAATAGTAAAAAAAATCATT
TATGTAAACAATAACGTGACTGTGCGTTAGGTCCTGTTCATTGTTTAATGAAAATAAGAGCTTGAGGGAA
AAAATTCGTACTTTGGAGTACGAAATGCGTCGTTTAGAGCAGCAGCCGAATTAATTCTAGTTCCAGTGAA
ATCCAAGCATTTTCTAAATTAAATGTATTCTTATTATTATAGTTGTTATTTTTGATATATATAAACAACA
CTATTATGCCCACCATTTTTTTGAGATGCATCTACACAAGGAACAAACACTGGATGTCACTTTCAGTTCA
AATTGTAACGCTAATCACTCCGAACAGGTCACAAAAAATTACCTTAAAAAGTCATAATATTAAATTAGAA
TAAATATAGCTGTGAGGGAAATATATACAAATATATTGGAGCAAATAAATTGTACATACAAATATTTATT
ACTAATTTCTATTGAGACGAAATGAACCACTCGGAACCATTTGAGCGAACCGAATCGCGCGGAACTAACG
ACAGTCGCTCCAAGGTCGTCGAACAAAAGGTGAATGTGTTGCGGAGAGCGGGTGGGAGACAGCGAAAGAG
CAACTACGAAACGTGGTGTGGTGGAGGTGAATTATGAAGAGGGCGCGCGATTTGAAAAGTATGTATATAA
AAAATATATCCCGGTGTTTTATGTAGCGATAAACGAGTTTTTGATGTAAGGTATGCAGGTGTGTAAGTCT
TTTGGTTAGAAGACAAATCCAAAGTCTACTTGTGGGGATGTTCGAAGGGGAAATACTTGTATTCTATAGG
TCATATCTTGTTTTTATTGGCACAAATATAATTACATTAGCTTTTTGAGGGGGCAATAAACAGTAAACAC
GATGGTAATAATGGTAAAAAAAAAAACAAGCAGTTATTTCGGATATATGTCGGCTACTCCTTGCGTCGGG
CCCGAAGTCTTAGAGCCAGATATGCGAGCACCCGGAAGCTCACGATGAGAATGGCCAGACCCACGTAGTC
CAGCGGCAGATCGGCGGCGGAGAAGTTAAGCGTCTCCAGGATGACCTTGCCCGAACTGGGGCACGTGGTG
TTCGACGATGTGCAGCTAATTTCGCCCGGCTCCACGTCCGCCCATTGGTTAATCAGCAGACCCTCGTTGG
CGTAACGGAACCATGAGAGGTACGACAACCATTTGAGGTATACTGGCACCGAGCCCGAGTTCAAGAAGAA
GCCGCCAAAGAGCAGGAATGGTATGATAACCGGCGGACCCACAGACAGCGCCATCGAGGTCGAGGAGCTG
GCGCAGGATATTAGATATCCGAAGGACGTTGACACATTGGCCACCAGAGTGACCAGCGCCAGGCAGTTGA
AGAAGTGCAGCACTCCGGCCCGCAGTCCGATCATCGGATAGGCAATCGCCGTGAAGACCAGTGGCACTGT
GAGAAAAAGCGGTAATTCGGCAATCGTTTTGCCCAGAAAGTATGTGTCACAGCGATAAAGTCGACTTCGG
GCCTCCCTCATAAAAACTGGCAGCTCTGAGGTGAACACCTAAATCGAATCGATTCATTAGAAAGTTAGTA
AATTATTAATATGCAAATGTATTCTAAACAAGACTTACATTTATCGTGGCAAAGACGTTTTGAAAGGTCA
TGTTGGTCAGGAAGAGGAAGATGGCTCCGTTGATATTCATCACGCCCACTTGCGTGAGTTGTTGGCCCAA
AAAGATGAGGCCAATCAAGATGGCAACCATCTGCAAATTAAAATGTTACTCGCATCTCATTAATATTCAT
ATCTTCAACATGTTCGCGAGTTAAATGAAATTTATTTATTTTCTGCAAAACTATAAACTATACATCTCAT
TGAAAAAAACTAAGAAGGGTGTGGAATCAGGCAATTCTAACTAAAATCTAGCGAATTTGTTTCCAAGAAT
TGTAAGCGTTATATCATTTGTTTCCACTGGAACCACTCACCGTTGTCTGAATAAGTCGCACTTTTACGAG
GAGTGGTTCCTTGAGCACCGACAGCCAGGATCGCCACAGGACCGCCCGGAACTGCATGAACCAGGTGGCC
TTGTAGGTGTACCCATTCTCCGGCTGCTCCAGTGGCTTCTCCAAATTTTTGGTGGCCAACAACTGCTCCA
TATCCCGGGCTACTTTGCTAATAGCAAAATTGTCGCCATATCTTGGCGATCCGATCACGGGACTCGATCT
CCCGTCCGGGCACAACGGCCAACACCTGTACGTAAAAGTCCGCCGGATTGTAGTTGGTAGGACACTGGGC
ACCCACGCTGGATAGGAGTTGAGATGTAATGTAATGCTAGATACCCTTAATAAACACATCGAACTCACTA
GGAAAAGAAGTCGACGGCTTCGCTGGGAGTGCCCAAGAAAGCTACCCTGCCCTCGGCCATCAGAAGGATC
TTGTCAAAGAGCTCAAACAGCTCGGAAGACGGCTGATGAATGGTCAGGATGACGGTCTTGCCCTTCTGCG
ACAGCTTCTTCAGCACCTGGACGACGCTGTGGGCGGTAAATGAGTCCAGTCCGGAGGTGGGCTCATCGCA
GATCAGAAGCGGCGGATCGGTTAGTGCCTCGGAGGCGAATGCCAGACGCTTCCTTTCTCCGCCGGACAGA
CCTTTCACCCTGCCGGGCACACCGATGATCGTGTGCTGACATTTGCTGAGCGAAAGCTCCTGGATCACCT
GATCCACGCGGGCCACTCGCTGCCGATAGGTCAGATGTCGTGGCATCCGCACCATGGCCTGGAAAATCAG
GTGTTCCCTGGCCGTTAGGGAGCCGATAAAGAGGTCATCCTGCTGGACATAGGCGCACCTGGCCTGCATC
TCCTTGGCGTCCACAGGTTGGCCATTGAGCAGTCGCATCCCGGATGGCGATACTTGGATGCCCTGCGGCG
ATCGAAAGGCAAGGGCATTCAGCAGGGTCGTCTTTCCGGCACCGGAACTGCCCATCACGGCCAAAAGTTC
GCCCGGATAGGCCACGCCGCAAACTGAGTTTCAAATTGGTAATTGGACCCTTTATTAAGATTTCACACAG
ATCAGCCGACTGCGAATAGAAACTCACCGTTCTTGAGCAAATGTTTCCTGGGCGCCGGTATGTGTCGCTC
GTTGCAGAATAGTCCGCGTGTCCGGTTGACCAGCTGCCGCCATCCGGAGCCCGGCTGATTGACCGCCCCA
AAGATGTCCATATTGTGCCAGGCATAGGTGAGGTTCTCGGCTAGTTGGCCGCTCCCTGAACCGGAGTCCT
CCGGCGGACTGGGTGGCAGGAGCGTGCCGTAGTTTTTGGCCTGCCCGAAGCCCTGGTTAATGCAGCTCTG
CGAAGCGTCCGCTGTCACCCTGCAATGATAGGGGATCTCAAATATCAACTACAAGCGTTATGCTCATCTA
ACCCCGAACAAAACGAAGTATCCTACGAAGTAGGTTTATACTTTTATTTATTTTTTGTGCATCTAGGATC
AGCTTAAAATATCTGGTTGTTATATTTTTTGTAAAAAAGAATGTAGTCGAAAATGAATGCCTTTAGATGT
CTTGATCATGATATGATCTTAAAAATTGTCTTATATAGCGAGCACAGCTACCAGAATAATCTGTTTCGTG
TCACTATTTGTTTGTGCGATTGCGGTTTGGGATTTTTGTGGGTCGCAGTTCTCACGCCGCAGACAATTTG
ATGTTGCAATCGCAGTTCCTATAGATCAAGTGAACTTAAGATGTATGCACATGTACTACTCACATTGTTC
AGATGCTCGGCAGATGGGTGTTTGCTGCCTCCGCGAATTAATAGCTCCTGATCCTCTTGGCCCATTGCCG
GGATTTTTCACACTTTCCCCTGCTTACCCACCCAAAACCAATCACCACCCCAATCACTCAAAAAACAAAC
AAAAATAAGAAGCGAGAGGAGTTTTGGCACAGCACTTTGTGTTTAATTGATGGCGTAAACCGCTTGGAGC
TTCGTCACGAAACCGCTGACAAAGTGCAACTGAAGGCGGACATTGACGCTAGGTAACGCTACAAACGGTG
GCGAAAGAGATAGCGGACGCAGCGGCGAAAGAGACGGCGATATTTCTGTGGACAGAGAAGGAGGCAAACA
GCGCTGACTTTGAGTGGAATGTCATTTTGAGTGAGAGGTAATCGAAAGAACCTGGTACTTCAAATACCCT
TGGATCGAAGTAAATTTAAAACTGATCAGATAAGTTCAATGATATCCAGTGCAGTAAAAAATAAAAAAAA
AATATGTTTTTTTAAATCTACATTCTCCAAAAAAGGGTTTTATTAACTTACATACATACTAGAATTCGAT
ATCAAGCTTGCACAGGTCCTGTTCGATAACGTCGTACTCGGGAATCACCTTTAACTTGTCCGCTATTGGG
TATTTGTCCTTAAACACATTCGTAATCTCTCCCACAATCATTGCCCTGGCCTCTGCAATGTAAAAAGTAT
TTATAAAATATCGCTGGCTCTAAAGAAAACATATTAATCAAAGTATTGAGGCTTTATCAATCTAACATTT
ACAAGTAGTCAGACCACAATTTTTAGACTGCACTTCTGCGTAAGTAAATGAAATGAAATGGTGACCTACT
CTTGGGTAGCCGTACTGTTATATGCTGACGAGCCTTCACCTGGGCCTGCTTTTTCTCCTGTTTCGTCTGA
TGCGTCGGATGCGGCTGGACTGGCTGATTGTTGGGATTGGGTTTTGGATGCTGCTCCGAAAGGTGGGCCA
CAGCTTTTGCGATGGTGGTGCCCACTATGCGGTTGCTGCAGGAACTACAGCTGAATGTTCGCTTTATTGT
CTGCAGCTCCTGGGGCTGGACGAAGGCCACGCCCTCACCCGGTGCGGCCATCTCCTGCGGCAAAACGTAT
GTGGGATTCCTGTCCAAGTAGCTCTCGATGCCCACCATAATGCGCTCCAGCAGGTTGGCCAGGTGCGGGT
CTAGCTGCGGCGGATTCGTCGTCTGGTTCACTGAGTTTAGGGTCTGCAGAAAGAAGTGTGCCTCCATGGT
AAGCGGATTCATCTGCACGATCAGCGGGCTTTAGTCTAAAAATTCGAATGATACAAACTCGTACTCACGT
AAAGCAGTTTGTTTGGCATCATCTCGGCCATCGTCTTATTCTTCTTCGTGGCCTTTGTTACCGGAGCGGC
TATGTTGGGCGCGGTGGAGCCCGGAAGCTGAAAGGTTAATCGAATGCGTTAACTTTTCTGCAACTCGAAA
GTTTGCCGCCTTTGTTCGACTGCCAATAACTGTTGATTCGAAAATTCGAATCGAAGCGGTTGAATTTCGT
AGGGTGGCCAACTACACCAAAGTTCGCCGGCGGTGTATGCATGTGAGTGTGAGTGTGACAGTGGGTGTAC
GTGTGCTTTAAGCGACACAATCGCACCGCGATGTACATATTTTTGTAGAAATGTGTGTGCATTTTTCGTC
CGGATCACGGCTCCATAAAATAAATCATATCACAGGGCTCAGGGATTTGTGAGTAGAAGTTCCCGCCACT
TAAACGTCACTTGTGAAATCGCCATCGACGGTCAACTTTTACTCACACTGGTCTTCCGCGGACGGACCGT
CTCAAAGTACTGCCTTTCTGCGTTGGAAAACATCGCCTTTTTCGTCCAAAAGGAGTCCCCAGGTTCGATC
CGCATGGCGTTGTGCGTGCGTGCCTTTCTTTTCAAATGATTACGGCTATTAACTTGGGGGCGTTAAGTTG
GAAACACGTAAATTGCAGACTGCGATTAGAGTGACCATGAGTAGGAGTTCAAAATCTCCTGACATCATTT
TCTTAAAACCTGCTTTGTTTTTTACATTTCTATTTAATATAACTCCTATTTGAATAAAAAAACAAAACAA
GTTTAGATGTTAAGATATTAACTACATCCTTTGCTCCAAAGGGAGAGGGGAAGTTATGGAGTTAATTAAT
TTGCTGTTGGAAATCAATATGGAGTCAGAAATATAATGATTTACTAAACCTTATTGAATCGGTAACGATG
CGAATTTATATTAAAATAGCTTTTATGAAACATTCAACAAAAATATTATTAATGTTGGCCCACTTTAGCA
ACCGGTTAGGTCTACCGGTTGGGCAAGCAAAGATTCACGCCCTGGTTCGAGTCCCAACTAGTCCTGCAAA
ATACCGCAGCAAGTTTTAGAGAGACCAAGTGCCATTACCTCTCCCACTTCAGTTATCGGTTATGCGGCGT
TTAAGTCGACAGCTTGCCGTCTCTAGCTCCGGTGCCTATATAAAGCAGCCCGCTTTCCACATTTCATATT
CGTTTTACGTTTGTCAAGCCTCATAGCCGGCAGTTCGAACGTATACGCTCTCTGAGTCAGACCTCGAAAT
CGTAGCTCTACACAATTCTGTGAATTTTCCTTGTCGCGTGTGAAACACTTCCAATAAAAACTCCTGCAGG
TGAGTACTTTAAAAAAAAATCTAGTGAAATAATGCTGAAAAGAAATTTGTGTGGGCAAAATTCAATGGGC
AAAAACGCGATGCGGCTTTTTCTCAAAATGGCGGCCGGCCTGCGTTTTTTCCTCAAAAGTGATGACGTCA
TGCCTGTTTTTTTTTTTTGTTCGCAATGAGGAATGGCTCTTAAAATCTACTAGATAAAAAAAATATTCAT
TATTTCTATGCTGCTGGAACGCTTCATTAATCTTAAAAATTCTAAATTCGGTTACCATGATACTTCGACG
CATAACTGTAGATTTTGGATAGAATTAAAGAGAAAATGGCGAGAGAGTAAAATTCCGGCGTCGGCAAAGT
AGAGCAAAAAAATCAGTATACCATTTAGCTACCTCTCTCACTCGCACGCAGTGCCGGCTCAAGTTGGGCG
CGGCTCTGCAATTATCGATTTTCTTGGGGTGTGTAACTAATCATCCGTTTTCCCTTCCTCCTCATCCACA
GCGTGAAGGTACCCGCCCGGGGATCAGATCC
