>Addgene plasmid #65001 | pCaSpeR4 mito roGFP2-Orp1 | addgene partial sequence | sequence record 127526 | pEXFP-3 5'-CAGGTTCAGGGGGAGGTGTGG-3'
AATGTGGTATGGCTGATTATGATCTAGCTCGAGTTAACGTTACGTTAACGTTAACGTTCGAGGTCGACTC
TAGACTATTCCACCTCTTTCAAAAGTTCTTCGATGGTTTCGGACAACGAAGAAGGTTTGGTTAGTGAAGA
GTATCTTTCGTACACTTTACCCTTTTTATCGACTAAGAATTTTTCAAAATTCCATTTGATACCTCTCAAG
CCCAACATACCGGATTTTTGGCTCTTCAAAAACTTGTAAACAGGGTCCTCATTGCCACCATTAACGTCAA
TTTTTTTCATAATGGGGAAAGTCACGCCATAGTTCAGTTGGCAGAACTGGGCAATTTCTTCATCAGAGCC
AGGTTCTTGGTGGCCAAACTGGTTGCATGGGAACCCGATGATGGTAAATCCTTCGTCCTTATAACGTTTG
TACAAGGCCTCTAGTTCTTTGTATTGAGGAGTGAATCCACATTTGGAGGCAACATTAACGATAAGCACCA
CTTTTCCCTTTAATTGGTCGAAGGGGAATGGTTGGCCTTTCTTGTCAACAGGTGCTAGCTTATAGAATTC
TGAGATATCGAATTCTCCTCCTGATCCTCCTCCTCCTGA
