>Addgene plasmid #65001 | pCaSpeR4 mito roGFP2-Orp1 | addgene partial sequence | sequence record 128629 | EXFP-R 5'-GTCTTGTAGTTGCCGTCGTC-3'
GGGCATGGCGGACTTGAAGAAGTCGTGCTGCTTCATGTGGTCGGGGTAGCGGCTGAAGCACTGCACGCCG
TAGGTCAGGGTGGTCACGAGGGTGGGCCAGGGCACGGGCAGCTTGCCGGTGGTGGAGATGAACTTCAGGG
TCAGCTTGCCGTAGGTGGCATCGCCCTCGCCCTCGCCGGACACGCTGAACTTGTGGCCGTTTACGTCGCC
GTCCAGCTCGACCAGGATGGGCACCACCCCGGTGAACAGCTCCTCGCCCTTGCTCACGGATCCCGGCGGC
AACGAATGGATCTTGGCGCGCGGCACTGGGAGCCGCCGGGCCGAGCCTGTCAAGCCCCGCAGCAGCAGCG
GCGTCAGGACGGACATGCGGCCGCGGATCTGATCCCCGGGCGGGTACCTTCACGCTGTGGATGAGGAGGA
AGGGAAAACGGATGATTAGTTACACACCCCAAGAAAATCGATAATTGCAGAGCCGCGCCCAACTTGAGCC
GGCACTGCGTGCGAGTGAGAGAGGTAGCTAAATGGTATACTGATTTTTTTGCTCTACTTTGCCGACGCCG
GAATTTTACTCTCTCGCCATTTTCTCTTTAATTCTATCCAAAATCTACAGTTATGCGTCGAAGTATCATG
GTAACCGAATTTAGAATTTTTAAGATTAATGAAGCGTTCCAGCAGCATAGAAATAATGAATAT
